>Addgene plasmid #184452 | pVITRO1-mCardinal-LaminB1 | addgene full sequence | sequence record 362886 | Addgene NGS Result
CCTGCAGGGCCTGAAATAACCTCTGAAAGAGGAACTTGGTTAGGTACCTTCTGAGGCGGAAAGAACCAGC
TGTGGAATGTGTGTCAGTTAGGGTGTGGAAAGTCCCCAGGCTCCCCAGCAGGCAGAAGTATGCAAAGCAT
GCATCTCAATTAGTCAGCAACCAGGTGTGGAAAGTCCCCAGGCTCCCCAGCAGGCAGAAGTATGCAAAGC
ATGCATCTCAATTAGTCAGCAACCATAGTCCCACTAGTGGAGCCGAGAGTAATTCATACAAAAGGAGGGA
TCGCCTTCGCAAGGGGAGAGCCCAGGGACCGTCCCTAAATTCTCACAGACCCAAATCCCTGTAGCCGCCC
CACGACAGCGCGAGGAGCATGCGCTCAGGGCTGAGCGCGGGGAGAGCAGAGCACACAAGCTCATAGACCC
TGGTCGTGGGGGGGAGGACCGGGGAGCTGGCGCGGGGCAAACTGGGAAAGCGGTGTCGTGTGCTGGCTCC
GCCCTCTTCCCGAGGGTGGGGGAGAACGGTATATAAGTGCGGCAGTCGCCTTGGACGTTCTTTTTCGCAA
CGGGTTTGCCGTCAGAACGCAGGTGAGGGGCGGGTGTGGCTTCCGCGGGCCGCCGAGCTGGAGGTCCTGC
TCCGAGCGGGCCGGGCCCCGCTGTCGTCGGCGGGGATTAGCTGCGAGCATTCCCGCTTCGAGTTGCGGGC
GGCGCGGGAGGCAGAGTGCGAGGCCTAGCGGCAACCCCGTAGCCTCGCCTCGTGTCCGGCTTGAGGCCTA
GCGTGGTGTCCGCGCCGCCGCCGCGTGCTACTCCGGCCGCACTCTGGTCTTTTTTTTTTTTGTTGTTGTT
GCCCTGCTGCCTTCGATTGCCGTTCAGCAATAGGGGCTAACAAAGGGAGGGTGCGGGGCTTGCTCGCCCG
GAGCCCGGAGAGGTCATGGTTGGGGAGGAATGGAGGGACAGGAGTGGCGGCTGGGGCCCGCCCGCCTTCG
GAGCACATGTCCGACGCCACCTGGATGGGGCGAGGCCTGGGGTTTTTCCCGAAGCAACCAGGCTGGGGTT
AGCGTGCCGAGGCCATGTGGCCCCAGCACCCGGCACGATCTGGCTTGGCGGCGCCGCGTTGCCCTGCCTC
CCTAACTAGGGTGAGGCCATCCCGTCCGGCACCAGTTGCGTGCGTGGAAAGATGGCCGCTCCCGGGCCCT
GTTGCAAGGAGCTCAAAATGGAGGACGCGGCAGCCCGGTGGAGCGGGCGGGTGAGTCACCCACACAAAGG
AAGAGGGCCTGGTCCCTCACCGGCTGCTGCTTCCTGTGACCCCGTGGTCCTATCGGCCGCAATAGTCACC
TCGGGCTTTTGAGCACGGCTAGTCGCGGCGGGGGGAGGGGATGTAATGGCGTTGGAGTTTGTTCACATTT
GGTGGGTGGAGACTAGTCAGGCCAGCCTGGCGCTGGAAGTCATTTTTGGAATTTGTCCCCTTGAGTTTTG
AGCGGAGCTAATTCTCGGGCTTCTTAGCGGTTCAAAGGTATCTTTTAAACCCTTTTTTAGGTGTTGTGAA
AACCACCGCTAATTCAAAGCAACCGGTGATATCAAAGATCTTGTACAGCTAGCTGGCCAGACATGATAAG
ATACATTGATGAGTTTGGACAAACCACAACTAGAATGCAGTGAAAAAAATGCTTTATTTGTGAAATTTGT
GATGCTATTGCTTTATTTGTAACCATTATAAGCTGCAATAAACAAGTTAACAACAACAATTGCATTCATT
TTATGTTTCAGGTTCAGGGGGAGGTGTGGGAGGTTTTTTAAAGCAAGTAAAACCTCTACAAATGTGGTAT
GGAAATGTTAATTAACTAGCCATGACCAAAATCCCTTAACGTGAGTTTTCGTTCCACTGAGCGTCAGACC
CCGTAGAAAAGATCAAAGGATCTTCTTGAGATCCTTTTTTTCTGCGCGTAATCTGCTGCTTGCAAACAAA
AAAACCACCGCTACCAGCGGTGGTTTGTTTGCCGGATCAAGAGCTACCAACTCTTTTTCCGAAGGTAACT
GGCTTCAGCAGAGCGCAGATACCAAATACTGTTCTTCTAGTGTAGCCGTAGTTAGGCCACCACTTCAAGA
ACTCTGTAGCACCGCCTACATACCTCGCTCTGCTAATCCTGTTACCAGTGGCTGCTGCCAGTGGCGATAA
GTCGTGTCTTACCGGGTTGGACTCAAGACGATAGTTACCGGATAAGGCGCAGCGGTCGGGCTGAACGGGG
GGTTCGTGCACACAGCCCAGCTTGGAGCGAACGACCTACACCGAACTGAGATACCTACAGCGTGAGCTAT
GAGAAAGCGCCACGCTTCCCGAAGGGAGAAAGGCGGACAGGTATCCGGTAAGCGGCAGGGTCGGAACAGG
AGAGCGCACGAGGGAGCTTCCAGGGGGAAACGCCTGGTATCTTTATAGTCCTGTCGGGTTTCGCCACCTC
TGACTTGAGCGTCGATTTTTGTGATGCTCGTCAGGGGGGCGGAGCCTATGGAAAAACGCCAGCAACGCGG
CCTTTTTACGGTTCCTGGCCTTTTGCTGGCCTTTTGCTCACATGTTCTTAATTAACCTGCAGGCGTTACA
TAACTTACGGTAAATGGCCCGCCTGGCTGACCGCCCAACGACCCCCGCCCATTGACGTCAATAATGACGT
ATGTTCCCATAGTAACGCCAATAGGGACTTTCCATTGACGTCAATGGGTGGAGTATTTACGGTAAACTGC
CCACTTGGCAGTACATCAAGTGTATCATATGCCAAGTACGCCCCCTATTGACGTCAATGACGGTAAATGG
CCCGCCTGGCATTATGCCCAGTACATGACCTTATGGGACTTTCCTACTTGGCAGTACATCTACGTATTAG
TCATCGCTATTACCATGATGATGCGGTTTTGGCAGTACATCAATGGGCGTGGATAGCGGTTTGACTCACG
GGGATTTCCAAGTCTCCACCCCATTGACGTCAATGGGAGTTTGTTTTGACTAGTGGAGCCGAGAGTAATT
CATACAAAAGGAGGGATCGCCTTCGCAAGGGGAGAGCCCAGGGACCGTCCCTAAATTCTCACAGACCCAA
ATCCCTGTAGCCGCCCCACGACAGCGCGAGGAGCATGCGCCCAGGGCTGAGCGCGGGTAGATCAGAGCAC
ACAAGCTCACAGTCCCCGGCGGTGGGGGGAGGGGCGCGCTGAGCGGGGGCCAGGGAGCTGGCGCGGGGCA
AACTGGGAAAGTGGTGTCGTGTGCTGGCTCCGCCCTCTTCCCGAGGGTGGGGGAGAACGGTATATAAGTG
CGGTAGTCGCCTTGGACGTTCTTTTTCGCAACGGGTTTGCCGTCAGAACGCAGGTGAGTGGCGGGTGTGG
CTTCCGCGGGCCCCGGAGCTGGAGCCCTGCTCTGAGCGGGCCGGGCTGATATGCGAGTGTCGTCCGCAGG
GTTTAGCTGTGAGCATTCCCACTTCGAGTGGCGGGCGGTGCGGGGGTGAGAGTGCGAGGCCTAGCGGCAA
CCCCGTAGCCTCGCCTCGTGTCCGGCTTGAGGCCTAGCGTGGTGTCCGCCGCCGCGTGCCACTCCGGCCG
CACTATGCGTTTTTTGTCCTTGCTGCCCTCGATTGCCTTCCAGCAGCATGGGCTAACAAAGGGAGGGTGT
GGGGCTCACTCTTAAGGAGCCCATGAAGCTTACGTTGGATAGGAATGGAAGGGCAGGAGGGGCGACTGGG
GCCCGCCCGCCTTCGGAGCACATGTCCGACGCCACCTGGATGGGGCGAGGCCTGTGGCTTTCCGAAGCAA
TCGGGCGTGAGTTTAGCCTACCTGGGCCATGTGGCCCTAGCACTGGGCACGGTCTGGCCTGGCGGTGCCG
CGTTCCCTTGCCTCCCAACAAGGGTGAGGCCGTCCCGCCCGGCACCAGTTGCTTGCGCGGAAAGATGGCC
GCTCCCGGGGCCCTGTTGCAAGGAGCTCAAAATGGAGGACGCGGCAGCCCGGTGGAGCGGGCGGGTGAGT
CACCCACACAAAGGAAGAGGGCCTTGCCCCTCGCCGGCCGCTGCTTCCTGTGACCCCGTGGTCTATCGGC
CGCATAGTCACCTCGGGCTTCTCTTGAGCACCGCTCGTCGCGGCGGGGGGAGGGGATCTAATGGCGTTGG
AGTTTGTTCACATTTGGTGGGTGGAGACTAGTCAGGCCAGCCTGGCGCTGGAAGTCATTCTTGGAATTTG
CCCCTTTGAGTTTGGAGCGAGGCTAATTCTCAAGCCTCTTAGCGGTTCAAAGGTATTTTCTAAACCCGTT
TCCAGGTGTTGTGAAAGCCACCGCTAATTCAAAGCAATCCGGAGCCACCATGGTGAGCAAGGGCGAGGAG
CTGATCAAGGAGAACATGCACATGAAGCTGTACATGGAAGGCACCGTGAACAACCACCACTTCAAGTGCA
CCACCGAAGGGGAGGGCAAGCCCTACGAGGGCACCCAGACCCAGAGGATTAAGGTGGTGGAGGGAGGCCC
CCTGCCGTTCGCATTCGACATCCTGGCCACCTGCTTTATGTACGGGAGCAAGACCTTCATCAACCACACC
CAGGGCATCCCCGATTTCTTTAAGCAGTCCTTCCCTGAGGGCTTCACATGGGAGAGAGTCACCACATACG
AAGACGGGGGCGTGCTTACCGTTACCCAGGACACCAGCCTCCAGGACGGCTGCTTGATCTACAACGTCAA
GCTCAGAGGGGTGAACTTCCCATCCAACGGCCCTGTGATGCAGAAGAAAACACTCGGCTGGGAGGCCACC
ACCGAGACCCTGTACCCCGCTGACGGCGGCCTGGAAGGCAGATGCGACATGGCCCTGAAGCTCGTGGGCG
GGGGCCACCTGCACTGCAACCTGAAGACCACATACAGATCCAAGAAACCCGCTAAGAACCTCAAGATGCC
CGGCGTCTACTTTGTGGACCGCAGACTGGAAAGAATCAAGGAGGCCGACAATGAGACCTACGTCGAGCAG
CACGAGGTGGCTGTGGCCAGATACTGCGACCTCCCTAGCAAACTGGGGCACAAACTTAATGGCATGGACG
AGCTGTACAAGTCTGGCAGCGGAGGCTCTGGAGGCATGGCGACTGCGACCCCCGTGCCGCCGCGGATGGG
CAGCCGCGCTGGCGGCCCCACCACGCCGCTGAGCCCCACGCGCCTGTCGCGGCTCCAGGAGAAGGAGGAG
CTGCGCGAGCTCAATGACCGGCTGGCGGTGTACATCGACAAGGTGCGCAGCCTGGAGACGGAGAACAGCG
CGCTGCAGCTGCAGGTGACGGAGCGCGAGGAGGTGCGCGGCCGTGAGCTCACCGGCCTCAAGGCGCTCTA
CGAGACCGAGCTGGCCGACGCGCGACGCGCGCTCGACGACACGGCCCGCGAGCGCGCCAAGCTGCAGATC
GAGCTGGGCAAGTGCAAGGCGGAACACGACCAGCTGCTCCTCAACTATGCTAAGAAGGAATCTGATCTTA
ATGGCGCCCAGATCAAGCTTCGAGAATATGAAGCAGCACTCAATTCGAAAGATGCAGCTCTTGCTACTGC
ACTTGGTGACAAAAAAAGTTTAGAGGGAGATTTGGAGGATCTGAAGGATCAGATTGCCCAGTTGGAAGCC
TCCTTAGCTGCAGCCAAAAAACAGTTAGCAGATGAAACTTTACTTAAAGTAGATTTGGAGAATCGTTGTC
AGAGCCTTACTGAGGACTTGGAGTTTCGCAAAAGCATGTATGAAGAGGAGATTAACGAGACCAGAAGGAA
GCATGAAACGCGCTTGGTAGAGGTGGATTCTGGGCGTCAAATTGAGTATGAGTACAAGCTGGCGCAAGCC
CTTCATGAGATGAGAGAGCAACATGATGCCCAAGTGAGGCTGTATAAGGAGGAGCTGGAGCAGACTTACC
ATGCCAAACTTGAGAATGCCAGACTGTCATCAGAGATGAATACTTCTACTGTCAACAGTGCCAGGGAAGA
ACTGATGGAAAGCCGCATGAGAATTGAGAGCCTTTCATCCCAGCTTTCTAATCTACAGAAAGAGTCTAGA
GCATGTTTGGAAAGGATTCAAGAATTAGAGGACTTGCTTGCTAAAGAAAAAGACAACTCTCGTCGCATGC
TGACAGACAAAGAGAGAGAGATGGCGGAAATAAGGGATCAAATGCAGCAACAGCTGAATGACTATGAACA
GCTTCTTGATGTAAAGTTAGCCCTGGACATGGAAATCAGTGCTTACAGGAAACTCTTAGAAGGCGAAGAA
GAGAGGTTGAAGCTGTCTCCAAGCCCTTCTTCCCGTGTGACAGTATCCCGAGCATCCTCAAGTCGTAGTG
TACGTACAACTAGAGGAAAGCGGAAGAGGGTTGATGTGGAAGAATCAGAGGCGAGTAGTAGTGTTAGCAT
CTCTCATTCCGCCTCAGCCACTGGAAATGTTTGCATCGAAGAAATTGATGTTGATGGGAAATTTATCCGC
TTGAAGAACACTTCTGAACAGGATCAACCAATGGGAGGCTGGGAGATGATCAGAAAAATTGGAGACACAT
CAGTCAGTTATAAATATACCTCAAGATATGTGCTGAAGGCAGGCCAGACTGTTACAATTTGGGCTGCAAA
CGCTGGTGTCACAGCCAGCCCCCCAACTGACCTCATCTGGAAGAACCAGAACTCGTGGGGCACTGGCGAA
GATGTGAAGGTTATATTGAAAAATTCTCAGGGAGAGGAGGTTGCTCAAAGAAGTACAGTCTTTAAAACAA
CCATACCTGAAGAAGAGGAGGAGGAGGAAGAAGCAGCTGGAGTGGTTGTTGAGGAAGAACTTTTCCACCA
GCAGGGAACCCCAAGAGCATCCAATAGAAGCTGTGCAATTATGTGAGGATCCCGTACGCCTAGGAGCAGG
TTTCCCCAATGACACAAAACGTGCAACTTGAAACTCCGCCTGGTCTTTCCAGGTCTAGAGGGGTAACACT
TTGTACTGCGTTTGGCTCCACGCTCGATCCACTGGCGAGTGTTAGTAACAGCACTGTTGCTTCGTAGCGG
AGCATGACGGCCGTGGGAACTCCTCCTTGGTAACAAGGACCCACGGGGCCAAAAGCCACGCCCACACGGG
CCCGTCATGTGTGCAACCCCAGCACGGCGACTTTACTGCGAAACCCACTTTAAAGTGACATTGAAACTGG
TACCCACACACTGGTGACAGGCTAAGGATGCCCTTCAGGTACCCCGAGGTAACACGCGACACTCGGGATC
TGAGAAGGGGACTGGGGCTTCTATAAAAGCGCTCGGTTTAAAAAGCTTCTATGCCTGAATAGGTGACCGG
AGGTCGGCACCTTTCCTTTGCAATTACTGACCCTATGAATACACTGACTGTTTGACAATTAATCATCGGC
ATAGTATATCGGCATAGTATAATACGACWCANCTATAGGAGGGCCACCATGAAGAAACCTGAACTGACAG
CAACTTCTGTTGAGAAGTTTCTCATTGAAAAATTTGATTCTGTTTCTGATCTCATGCAGCTGTCTGAAGG
TGAAGAAAGCAGAGCCTTTTCTTTTGATGTTGGAGGAAGAGGTTATGTTCTGAGGGTCAATTCTTGTGCT
GATGGTTTTTACAAAGACAGATATGTTTACAGACACTTTGCCTCTGCTGCTCTGCCAATTCCAGAAGTTC
TGGACATTGGAGAATTTTCTGAATCTCTCACCTACTGCATCAGCAGAAGAGCACAAGGAGTCACTCTCCA
GGATCTCCCTGAAACTGAGCTGCCAGCTGTTCTGCAACCTGTTGCTGAAGCAATGGATGCCATTGCAGCA
GCTGATCTGAGCCAAACCTCTGGATTTGGTCCTTTTGGTCCCCAAGGCATTGGTCAGTACACCACTTGGA
GGGATTTCATTTGTGCCATTGCTGATCCTCATGTCTATCACTGGCAGACTGTGATGGATGACACAGTTTC
TGCTTCTGTTGCTCAGGCACTGGATGAACTCATGCTGTGGGCAGAAGATTGTCCTGAAGTCAGACACCTG
GTCCATGCTGATTTTGGAAGCAACAATGTTCTGACAGACAATGGCAGAATCACTGCAGTCATTGACTGGT
CTGAAGCCATGTTTGGAGATTCTCAATATGAGGTTGCCAACATTTTTTTTTGGAGACCTTGGCTGGCTTG
CATGGAACAACAAACAAGATATTTTGAAAGAAGACACCCAGAACTGGCTGGTTCCCCCAGACTGAGAGCC
TACATGCTCAGAATTGGCCTGGACCAACTGTATCAATCTCTGGTTGATGGAAACTTTGATGATGCTGCTT
GGGCACAAGGAAGATGTGATGCCATTGTGAGGTCTGGTGCTGGAACTGTTGGAAGAACTCAAATTGCAAG
AAGGTCTGCTGCTGTTTGGACTGATGGATGTGTTGAAGTTCTGGCTGACTCTGGAAACAGGAGACCCTCC
ACAAGACCCAGAGCCAAGGAATGAATATTAGCTAGATTATCCCTAATACCTGCCACCCCACTCTTAATCA
GTGGTGGAAGAACGGTCTCAGAACTGTTTGTTTCAATTGGCCATTTAAGTTTAGTAGTAAAAGACTGGTT
AATGATAACAATGCATCGTAAAACCTTCAGAAGGAAAGGAGAATGTTTTGTGGACCACTTTGGTTTTCTT
TTTTGCGTGTGGCAGTTTTAAGTTATTAGTTTTTAAAATCAGTACTTTTTAATGGAAACAACTTGACCAA
AAATTTGTCACAGAATTTTGAGACCCATTAAAAAAGTTAAATGAGAAACCTGTGTGTTCCTTTGGTCAAC
ACCGAGACATTTAGGTGAAAGACATCTAATTCTGGTTTTACGAATCTGGAAACTTCTTGAAAATGTAATT
CTTGAGTTAACACTTCTGGGTGGAGAATAGGGTTGTTTTCCCCCCACATAATTGGAAGGGGAAGGAATAT
CATTTAAAGCTATGGGAGGGTTGCTTTGATTACAACACTGGAGAGAAATGCAGCATGTTGCTGATTGCCT
GTCACTAAAACAGGCCAAAAACTGAGTCCTTGGGTTGCATAGAAAGCTG
Features (pLannotate 1.2.2; 13 found; start..end, strand, type, name):
     51..242     +  promoter       SV40 promoter (fragment): SV40 enhancer and early promoter
    429..1562    +  promoter       mEF-1α promoter (fragment): strong constitutive promoter for mouse elongation factor EF-1α
   1607..1728    -  polyA_signal   SV40 poly(A) signal: SV40 polyadenylation signal
   1751..1822    -  CDS            large T antigen (fragment): large T antigen from SV40 (simian virus 40)
   1916..2504    +  rep_origin     ori: high-copy-number ColE1/pMB1/pBR322/pUC origin of replication
   2584..2887    +  enhancer       CMV enhancer: human cytomegalovirus immediate early enhancer
   2889..2988    +  promoter       CMV promoter (fragment): human cytomegalovirus (CMV) immediate early promoter
   4320..5051    +  CDS            mCardinal: mCardinal is a basic (constitutively fluorescent) far red fluorescent protein published in 2014, derived from Entacmaea quadricolor. It is reported to be a rapidly-maturing monomer with moderate acid sensitivity.
   5076..6833    +  CDS            LMNB1: LMNB1_HUMAN - Also known as LMN2, LMNB. Experimental evidence at protein level: Swiss-Prot protein existence level 1. Lamins are components of the nuclear lamina, a fibrous layer on the nucleoplasmic side of the inner nuclear membrane, which is thought to provide a framework for the nuclear envelope and may also interact with chromatin. From Homo sapiens (Human).
   6855..7299    +  misc_feature   FMDV IRES: internal ribosome entry site (IRES) of the foot-and-mouth disease virus
   7332..7378    +  promoter       EM7 promoter: synthetic bacterial promoter&nbsp
   7399..8421    +  CDS            hph: KHYB_ECOLX - Experimental evidence at protein level: Swiss-Prot protein existence level 1. The aminoglycoside phosphotransferases achieve inactivation of their antibiotic substrates by phosphorylation. Only phosphorylates hygromycin and closely related compounds such as demethyl analogs and destomycin. From Escherichia coli.
   8436..9008    +  polyA_signal   EF-1α poly(A) signal: human EF-1α polyadenylation signal
