[The description below was written by a language model from this plasmid's Addgene catalogue record and pLannotate feature annotations shown in this document.]
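Description:
pVITRO1-mCardinal-LaminB1 is a mammalian expression plasmid built on the InvivoGen pVITRO1-hygro-mcs backbone, a dual-cassette vector designed to carry two independent transcription units. It replicates in E. coli from a high-copy ColE1/pUC-type origin and uses a single marker for both hosts: the hph hygromycin phosphotransferase gene is preceded by the bacterial EM7 promoter for selection in bacteria and by an FMDV IRES that lets it be translated in mammalian cells from the same transcript as the upstream gene of interest, ending at an EF-1α polyadenylation signal.

The payload is a fusion of the far-red monomeric fluorescent protein mCardinal to the N-terminus of human lamin B1 (LMNB1), a nuclear lamina component lining the inner nuclear membrane, so the fluorescence marks the nuclear envelope. The catalogue lists the rat EF1α promoter as driving the insert. The feature table annotates a CMV enhancer and partial CMV promoter upstream of the fusion, followed by an unannotated stretch where the rat EF1α element presumably lies, though it was not detected by the annotation. The other cassette, with an SV40 enhancer fragment, mouse EF-1α promoter and SV40 poly(A) signal, shows no coding insert and appears to be empty.

The catalogue sizes (838 bp insert, 7,329 bp total) do not match the sequenced record, which is 9,009 nt and contains roughly 2.5 kb of mCardinal plus full-length LMNB1; the sequenced figures appear the more reliable. The plasmid comes from work on multiplexed biosensor barcoding, where spectrally and spatially distinct fluorescent proteins such as this nuclear-envelope label presumably serve to identify cell populations in mixed imaging experiments.
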