Addgene plasmid #184452: pVITRO1-mCardinal-LaminB1
Purpose: Nuclear memebrane-targeted mCardinal expression in mammalian cells
Depositing lab: Chuan-Hsiang Huang. Depositing organization: Johns Hopkins University and School of Medicine. Publication: Deciphering cell signaling networks with massively multiplexed biosensor barcoding. Yang JM, Chi WY, Liang J, Takayanagi S, Iglesias PA, Huang CH. Cell. 2021 Dec 9;184(25):6193-6206.e14. doi: 10.1016/j.cell.2021.11.005. Epub 2021 Nov 26. PubMed 34838160.
Backbone
  Vector backbone: pVITRO1-hygro-mcs
  Backbone manufacturer: InvivoGen
  Backbone size w/o insert (bp): 6491
  Total vector size (bp): 7329
  Vector type: Mammalian Expression
Growth in bacteria
  Bacterial resistance: Hygromycin, 200 μg/mL
  Growth temperature: 37°C
  Growth strain: DH5alpha
  Copy number: High Copy
Gene/Insert
  Gene/Insert name: mCardinal-LaminB1
  Species: Synthetic
  Insert size (bp): 838
  Mutation: WT
  Promoter: Rat EF1α
  Cloning method: Restriction Enzyme; 5′ cloning site BspEI (not destroyed); 3′ cloning site BamHI (not destroyed)
  Sequencing primers: 5′ N/A; 3′ GGAAAGACCAGGCGGAGTTTC
Terms and licenses: Academic/Nonprofit Terms; Industry Terms: Not Available to Industry
How to cite: pVITRO1-mCardinal-LaminB1 was a gift from Chuan-Hsiang Huang (Addgene plasmid # 184452 ; http://n2t.net/addgene:184452 ; RRID:Addgene_184452)
